LOCUS       Exported 6242 bp ds-DNA circular SYN 19-NOV-2018
DEFINITION  synthetic circular DNA
ACCESSION   .
VERSION     .
KEYWORDS    .
SOURCE      synthetic DNA construct
  ORGANISM  synthetic DNA construct
REFERENCE   1 (bases 1 to 6242)
  AUTHORS   .
  TITLE     Direct Submission
  JOURNAL   Exported Nov 19, 2018 from SnapGene Viewer 4.2.4
            http://www.snapgene.com
COMMENT     pLOT_File_Version 2.0 Plasmid Name: pET-32a(+)-TGFB1 ENZYME = BamHI
            ENZYME = EcoRI
FEATURES             Location/Qualifiers
     source          1..6242
                     /organism="synthetic DNA construct"
                     /mol_type="other DNA"
     rep_origin      12..467
                     /gene="f1 ori"
                     /label=f1 ori
                     /note="f1 bacteriophage origin of replication; arrow
                     indicates direction of (+) strand synthesis"
                     /note="/pLOT_Alpha=255"
                     /note="/pLOT_Color=12751311"
                     /note="/pLOT_FHide=0"
                     /note="/pLOT_ShowLabel=1"
                     /note="/pLOT_fOrient=1"
                     /note="/pLOT_fType=1"
                     /note="/pLOT_fWidth=0.3"
                     /note="/pLOT_rOffset=1"
     promoter        494..598
                     /gene="AmpR promoter"
                     /label=AmpR promoter
                     /note="/pLOT_Alpha=255"
                     /note="/pLOT_Color=16090938"
                     /note="/pLOT_FHide=0"
                     /note="/pLOT_ShowLabel=1"
                     /note="/pLOT_fOrient=1"
                     /note="/pLOT_fType=1"
                     /note="/pLOT_fWidth=0.3"
                     /note="/pLOT_rOffset=1"
     CDS             599..1459
                     /codon_start=1
                     /gene="AmpR"
                     /label=AmpR
                     /note="confers resistance to ampicillin, carbenicillin, and
                     related antibiotics"
                     /note="/pLOT_Alpha=255"
                     /note="/pLOT_Color=13885043"
                     /note="/pLOT_FHide=0"
                     /note="/pLOT_ShowLabel=1"
                     /note="/pLOT_fOrient=1"
                     /note="/pLOT_fType=2"
                     /note="/pLOT_fWidth=0.3"
                     /note="/pLOT_rOffset=1"
                     /translation="MSIQHFRVALIPFFAAFCLPVFAHPETLVKVKDAEDQLGARVGYI
                     ELDLNSGKILESFRPEERFPMMSTFKVLLCGAVLSRIDAGQEQLGRRIHYSQNDLVEYS
                     PVTEKHLTDGMTVRELCSAAITMSDNTAANLLLTTIGGPKELTAFLHNMGDHVTRLDRW
                     EPELNEAIPNDERDTTMPAAMATTLRKLLTGELLTLASRQQLIDWMEADKVAGPLLRSA
                     LPAGWFIADKSGAGERGSRGIIAALGPDGKPSRIVVIYTTGSQATMDERNRQIAEIGAS
                     LIKHW"
     rep_origin      1630..2218
                     /gene="ori"
                     /label=ori
                     /note="high-copy-number ColE1/pMB1/pBR322/pUC origin of
                     replication"
                     /note="/pLOT_Alpha=255"
                     /note="/pLOT_Color=16421288"
                     /note="/pLOT_FHide=0"
                     /note="/pLOT_ShowLabel=1"
                     /note="/pLOT_fOrient=1"
                     /note="/pLOT_fType=1"
                     /note="/pLOT_fWidth=0.3"
                     /note="/pLOT_rOffset=1"
     CDS             complement(2648..2839)
                     /codon_start=1
                     /gene="rop"
                     /label=rop
                     /note="/pLOT_Alpha=255"
                     /note="/pLOT_Color=12393113"
                     /note="/pLOT_FHide=0"
                     /note="/pLOT_ShowLabel=1"
                     /note="/pLOT_fOrient=-1"
                     /note="/pLOT_fType=2"
                     /note="/pLOT_fWidth=0.3"
                     /note="/pLOT_rOffset=1"
                     /translation="VTKQEKTALNMARFIRSQTLTLLEKLNELDADEQADICESLHDHA
                     DELYRSCLARFGDDGENL"
     CDS             complement(3648..4730)
                     /codon_start=1
                     /gene="lacI"
                     /label=lacI
                     /note="The lac repressor binds to the lac operator to
                     inhibit transcription in E. coli. This inhibition can be
                     relieved by adding lactose or
                     isopropyl-beta-D-thiogalactopyranoside (IPTG)."
                     /note="/pLOT_Alpha=255"
                     /note="/pLOT_Color=7984269"
                     /note="/pLOT_FHide=0"
                     /note="/pLOT_ShowLabel=1"
                     /note="/pLOT_fOrient=-1"
                     /note="/pLOT_fType=2"
                     /note="/pLOT_fWidth=0.3"
                     /note="/pLOT_rOffset=1"
                     /translation="VKPVTLYDVAEYAGVSYQTVSRVVNQASHVSAKTREKVEAAMAEL
                     NYIPNRVAQQLAGKQSLLIGVATSSLALHAPSQIVAAIKSRADQLGASVVVSMVERSGV
                     EACKAAVHNLLAQRVSGLIINYPLDDQDAIAVEAACTNVPALFLDVSDQTPINSIIFSH
                     EDGTRLGVEHLVALGHQQIALLAGPLSSVSARLRLAGWHKYLTRNQIQPIAEREGDWSA
                     MSGFQQTMQMLNEGIVPTAMLVANDQMALGAMRAITESGLRVGADISVVGYDDTEDSSC
                     YIPPLTTIKQDFRLLGQTSVDRLLQLSQGQAVKGNQLLPVSLVKRKTTLAPNTQTASPR
                     ALADSLMQLARQVSRLESGQ"
     promoter        complement(4731..4808)
                     /gene="lacI promoter"
                     /label=lacI promoter
                     /note="/pLOT_Alpha=255"
                     /note="/pLOT_Color=9794788"
                     /note="/pLOT_FHide=0"
                     /note="/pLOT_ShowLabel=1"
                     /note="/pLOT_fOrient=-1"
                     /note="/pLOT_fType=1"
                     /note="/pLOT_fWidth=0.3"
                     /note="/pLOT_rOffset=1"
     promoter        5121..5139
                     /gene="T7 promoter"
                     /label=T7 promoter
                     /note="promoter for bacteriophage T7 RNA polymerase"
                     /note="/pLOT_Alpha=255"
                     /note="/pLOT_Color=5840966"
                     /note="/pLOT_FHide=0"
                     /note="/pLOT_ShowLabel=1"
                     /note="/pLOT_fOrient=1"
                     /note="/pLOT_fType=1"
                     /note="/pLOT_fWidth=0.3"
                     /note="/pLOT_rOffset=1"
     protein_bind    complement(5140..5164)
                     /gene="lac operator"
                     /label=lac operator
                     /note="The lac repressor binds to the lac operator to
                     inhibit transcription in E. coli. This inhibition can be
                     relieved by adding lactose or
                     isopropyl-beta-D-thiogalactopyranoside (IPTG)."
                     /note="/pLOT_Alpha=255"
                     /note="/pLOT_Color=4570035"
                     /note="/pLOT_FHide=0"
                     /note="/pLOT_ShowLabel=1"
                     /note="/pLOT_fOrient=-1"
                     /note="/pLOT_fType=3"
                     /note="/pLOT_fWidth=1"
                     /note="/pLOT_rOffset=1"
     RBS             complement(5195..5200)
                     /gene="RBS"
                     /label=RBS
                     /note="ribosome binding site"
                     /note="/pLOT_Alpha=255"
                     /note="/pLOT_Color=8797489"
                     /note="/pLOT_FHide=0"
                     /note="/pLOT_ShowLabel=1"
                     /note="/pLOT_fOrient=-1"
                     /note="/pLOT_fType=3"
                     /note="/pLOT_fWidth=1"
                     /note="/pLOT_rOffset=1"
     CDS             5209..6103
                     /codon_start=1
                     /gene="TrxA->End"
                     /label=TrxA->End
                     /note="/pLOT_Alpha=255"
                     /note="/pLOT_Color=11909988"
                     /note="/pLOT_FHide=0"
                     /note="/pLOT_ShowLabel=1"
                     /note="/pLOT_fOrient=1"
                     /note="/pLOT_fType=2"
                     /note="/pLOT_fWidth=0.3"
                     /note="/pLOT_rOffset=0.8900001"
                     /translation="MSDKIIHLTDDSFDTDVLKADGAILVDFWAEWCGPCKMIAPILDE
                     IADEYQGKLTVAKLNIDQNPGTAPKYGIRGIPTLLLFKNGEVAATKVGALSKGQLKEFL
                     DANLAGSGSGHMHHHHHHSSGLVPRGSGMKETAAAKFERQHMDSPDLGTDDDDKAMADI
                     GSALDTNYCFSSTEKNCCVRQLYIDFRKDLGWKWIHEPKGYHANFCLGPCPYIWSLDTQ
                     YSKVLALYNQHNPGASAAPCCVPQALEPLPIVYYVGRKPKVEQLSNMIVRSCKCS*REF
                     ELRRQACGRTRAPPPPP"
     CDS             5209..5535
                     /codon_start=1
                     /gene="TrxA"
                     /label=TrxA
                     /note="/pLOT_Alpha=255"
                     /note="/pLOT_Color=11909988"
                     /note="/pLOT_FHide=0"
                     /note="/pLOT_ShowLabel=1"
                     /note="/pLOT_fOrient=1"
                     /note="/pLOT_fType=2"
                     /note="/pLOT_fWidth=0.3"
                     /note="/pLOT_rOffset=1"
                     /translation="MSDKIIHLTDDSFDTDVLKADGAILVDFWAEWCGPCKMIAPILDE
                     IADEYQGKLTVAKLNIDQNPGTAPKYGIRGIPTLLLFKNGEVAATKVGALSKGQLKEFL
                     DANLA"
     CDS             5557..5574
                     /codon_start=1
                     /gene="6xHis"
                     /label=6xHis
                     /note="/pLOT_Alpha=255"
                     /note="/pLOT_Color=4442165"
                     /note="/pLOT_FHide=0"
                     /note="/pLOT_ShowLabel=1"
                     /note="/pLOT_fOrient=1"
                     /note="/pLOT_fType=2"
                     /note="/pLOT_fWidth=0.3"
                     /note="/pLOT_rOffset=1"
                     /translation="HHHHHH"
     CDS             5584..5601
                     /codon_start=1
                     /gene="thrombin site"
                     /label=thrombin site
                     /note="/pLOT_Alpha=255"
                     /note="/pLOT_Color=2756826"
                     /note="/pLOT_FHide=0"
                     /note="/pLOT_ShowLabel=1"
                     /note="/pLOT_fOrient=1"
                     /note="/pLOT_fType=2"
                     /note="/pLOT_fWidth=0.3"
                     /note="/pLOT_rOffset=1"
                     /translation="LVPRGS"
     CDS             5608..5652
                     /codon_start=1
                     /gene="S-Tag"
                     /label=S-Tag
                     /note="/pLOT_Alpha=255"
                     /note="/pLOT_Color=2145831"
                     /note="/pLOT_FHide=0"
                     /note="/pLOT_ShowLabel=1"
                     /note="/pLOT_fOrient=1"
                     /note="/pLOT_fType=2"
                     /note="/pLOT_fWidth=0.3"
                     /note="/pLOT_rOffset=1"
                     /translation="KETAAAKFERQHMDS"
     CDS             5668..5682
                     /codon_start=1
                     /gene="enterokinase site"
                     /label=enterokinase site
                     /note="/pLOT_Alpha=255"
                     /note="/pLOT_Color=6298932"
                     /note="/pLOT_FHide=0"
                     /note="/pLOT_ShowLabel=1"
                     /note="/pLOT_fOrient=1"
                     /note="/pLOT_fType=2"
                     /note="/pLOT_fWidth=0.3"
                     /note="/pLOT_rOffset=1"
                     /translation="DDDDK"
     misc_feature    complement(5684..6085)
                     /gene="MCS"
                     /label=MCS
                     /note="multiple cloning site"
                     /note="/pLOT_Alpha=255"
                     /note="/pLOT_Color=9053232"
                     /note="/pLOT_FHide=0"
                     /note="/pLOT_ShowLabel=1"
                     /note="/pLOT_fOrient=-1"
                     /note="/pLOT_fType=3"
                     /note="/pLOT_fWidth=1"
                     /note="/pLOT_rOffset=1"
     misc_feature    5704..6042
                     /gene="mTGFB1"
                     /label=TGFB1
                     /label=mTGFB1
                     /note="/labelcap=mTGBF3"
                     /note="/pLOT_Alpha=255"
                     /note="/pLOT_Color=16744703"
                     /note="/pLOT_FHide=0"
                     /note="/pLOT_ShowLabel=1"
                     /note="/pLOT_fOrient=1"
                     /note="/pLOT_fType=6"
                     /note="/pLOT_fWidth=0.3"
                     /note="/pLOT_rOffset=1"
     CDS             6086..6103
                     /codon_start=1
                     /gene="6xHis"
                     /label=6xHis
                     /note="/pLOT_Alpha=255"
                     /note="/pLOT_Color=10124884"
                     /note="/pLOT_FHide=0"
                     /note="/pLOT_ShowLabel=1"
                     /note="/pLOT_fOrient=1"
                     /note="/pLOT_fType=2"
                     /note="/pLOT_fWidth=0.3"
                     /note="/pLOT_rOffset=1"
                     /translation="HHHHHH"
     terminator      complement(6170..6217)
                     /gene="T7 terminator"
                     /label=T7 terminator
                     /note="transcription terminator for bacteriophage T7 RNA
                     polymerase"
                     /note="/pLOT_Alpha=255"
                     /note="/pLOT_Color=4414060"
                     /note="/pLOT_FHide=0"
                     /note="/pLOT_ShowLabel=1"
                     /note="/pLOT_fOrient=-1"
                     /note="/pLOT_fType=3"
                     /note="/pLOT_fWidth=1"
                     /note="/pLOT_rOffset=1"
ORIGIN
        1 tggcgaatgg gnnnnnnnnn nnnnnnnnnn nnnnnnnnnn nnnnnnnnnn nnnnnnnnnn
       61 nnnnnnnnnn nnnnnnnnnn nnnnnnnnnn nnnnnnnnnn nnnnnnnnnn nnnnnnnnnn
      121 nnnnnnnnnn nnnnncnnnn nnnnnnnnnn nnnnnnnnnn nnnnnnnnnn nnnnnnnnnn
      181 nnnnnnnnnn nnnnnnnnnn nnnnnnnnnn nnnnnnnnnn nnnnnnnann nnnnnnnnnn
      241 nnnnnnnnnn nnnnnnnnnn nnnnnnnnnn nnnnnnncct ttgacgttgg agtccacgtt
      301 ctttaatagt ggactcttgt tccaaactgg aacaacactc aaccctatct cggtctattc
      361 ttttgattta taagggattt tgccgatttc ggcctattgg ttaaaaaatg agctgattta
      421 acaaaaattt aacgcgaatt ttaacaaaat attaacgttt acaatttcag gtggcacttt
      481 tcggggaaat gtgcgcggaa cccctatttg tttatttttc taaatacatt caaatatgta
      541 tccgctcatg agacaataac cctgataaat gcttcaataa tattgaaaaa ggaagagtat
      601 gagtattcaa catttccgtg tcgcccttat tccctttttt gcggcatttt gccttcctgt
      661 ttttgctcac ccagaaacgc tggtgaaagt aaaagatgct gaagatcagt tgggtgcacg
      721 agtgggttac atcgaactgg atctcaacag cggtaagatc cttgagagtt ttcgccccga
      781 agaacgtttt ccaatgatga gcacttttaa agttctgcta tgtggcgcgg tattatcccg
      841 tattgacgcc gggcaagagc aactcggtcg ccgcatacac tattctcaga atgacttggt
      901 tgagtactca ccagtcacag aaaagcatct tacggatggc atgacagtaa gagaattatg
      961 cagtgctgcc ataaccatga gtgataacac tgcggccaac ttacttctga caacgatcgg
     1021 aggaccgaag gagctaaccg cttttttgca caacatgggg gatcatgtaa ctcgccttga
     1081 tcgttgggaa ccggagctga atgaagccat accaaacgac gagcgtgaca ccacgatgcc
     1141 tgcagcaatg gcaacaacgt tgcgcaaact attaactggc gaactactta ctctagcttc
     1201 ccggcaacaa ttaatagact ggatggaggc ggataaagtt gcaggaccac ttctgcgctc
     1261 ggcccttccg gctggctggt ttattgctga taaatctgga gccggtgagc gtgggtctcg
     1321 cggtatcatt gcagcactgg ggccagatgg taagccctcc cgtatcgtag ttatctacac
     1381 gacggggagt caggcaacta tggatgaacg aaatagacag atcgctgaga taggtgcctc
     1441 actgattaag cattggtaac tgtcagacca agtttactca tatatacttt agattgattt
     1501 aaaacttcat ttttaattta aaaggatcta ggtgaagatc ctttttgata atctcatgac
     1561 caaaatccct taacgtgagt tttcgttcca ctgagcgtca gaccccgtag aaaagatcaa
     1621 aggatcttct tgagatcctt tttttctgcg cgtaatctgc tgcttgcaaa caaaaaaacc
     1681 accgctacca gcggtggttt gtttgccgga tcaagagcta ccaactcttt ttccgaaggt
     1741 aactggcttc agcagagcgc agataccaaa tactgtcctt ctagtgtagc cgtagttagg
     1801 ccaccacttc aagaactctg tagcaccgcc tacatacctc gctctgctaa tcctgttacc
     1861 agtggctgct gccagtggcg ataagtcgtg tcttaccggg ttggactcaa gacgatagtt
     1921 accggataag gcgcagcggt cgggctgaac ggggggttcg tgcacacagc ccagcttgga
     1981 gcgaacgacc tacaccgaac tgagatacct acagcgtgag ctatgagaaa gcgccacgct
     2041 tcccgaaggg agaaaggcgg acaggtatcc ggtaagcggc agggtcggaa caggagagcg
     2101 cacgagggag cttccagggg gaaacgcctg gtatctttat agtcctgtcg ggtttcgcca
     2161 cctctgactt gagcgtcgat ttttgtgatg ctcgtcaggg gggcggagcc tatggaaaaa
     2221 cgccagcaac gcggcctttt tacggttcct ggccttttgc tggccttttg ctcacatgtt
     2281 ctttcctgcg ttatcccctg attctgtgga taaccgtatt accgcctttg agtgagctga
     2341 taccgctcgc cgcagccgaa cgaccgagcg cagcgagtca gtgagcgagg aagcggaaga
     2401 gcgcctgatg cggtattttc tccttacgca tctgtgcggt atttcacacc gcatatatgg
     2461 tgcactctca gtacaatctg ctctgatgcc gcatagttaa gccagtatac actccgctat
     2521 cgctacgtga ctgggtcatg gctgcgcccc gacacccgcc aacacccgct gacgcgccct
     2581 gacgggcttg tctgctcccg gcatccgctt acagacaagc tgtgaccgtc tccgggagct
     2641 gcatgtgtca gaggttttca ccgtcatcac cgaaacgcgc gaggcagctg cggtaaagct
     2701 catcagcgtg gtcgtgaagc gattcacaga tgtctgcctg ttcatccgcg tccagctcgt
     2761 tgagtttctc cagaagcgtt aatgtctggc ttctgataaa gcgggccatg ttaagggcgg
     2821 ttttttcctg tttggtcact gatgcctccg tgtaaggggg atttctgttc atgggggtaa
     2881 tgataccgat gaaacgagag aggatgctca cgatacgggt tactgatgat gaacatgccc
     2941 ggttactgga acgttgtgag ggtaaacaac tggcggtatg gatgcggcgg gaccagagaa
     3001 aaatcactca gggtcaatgc cagcgcttcg ttaatacaga tgtaggtgtt ccacagggta
     3061 gccagcagca tcctgcgatg cagatccgga acataatggt gcagggcgct gacttccgcg
     3121 tttccagact ttacgaaaca cggaaaccga agaccattca tgttgttgct caggtcgcag
     3181 acgttttgca gcagcagtcg cttcacgttc gctcgcgtat cggtgattca ttctgctaac
     3241 cagtaaggca accccgccag cctagccggg tcctcaacga caggagcacg atcatgcgca
     3301 cccgtggggc cgccatgccg gcgataatgg cctgcttctc gccgaaacgt ttggtggcgg
     3361 gaccagtgac gaaggcttga gcgagggcgt gcaagattcc gaataccgca agcgacaggc
     3421 cgatcatcgt cgcgctccag cgaaagcggt cctcgccgaa aatgacccag agcgctgccg
     3481 gcacctgtcc tacgagttgc atgataaaga agacagtcat aagtgcggcg acgatagtca
     3541 tgccccgcgc ccaccggaag gagctgactg ggttgaaggc tctcaagggc atcggtcgag
     3601 atcccggtgc ctaatgagtg agctaactta cattaattgc gttgcgctca ctgcccgctt
     3661 tccagtcggg aaacctgtcg tgccagctgc attaatgaat cggccaacgc gcggggagag
     3721 gcggtttgcg tattgggcgc cagggtggtt tttcttttca ccagtgagac gggcaacagc
     3781 tgattgccct tcaccgcctg gccctgagag agttgcagca agcggtccac gctggtttgc
     3841 cccagcaggc gaaaatcctg tttgatggtg gttaacggcg ggatataaca tgagctgtct
     3901 tcggtatcgt cgtatcccac taccgagatg tccgcaccaa cgcgcagccc ggactcggta
     3961 atggcgcgca ttgcgcccag cgccatctga tcgttggcaa ccagcatcgc agtgggaacg
     4021 atgccctcat tcagcatttg catggtttgt tgaaaaccgg acatggcact ccagtcgcct
     4081 tcccgttccg ctatcggctg aatttgattg cgagtgagat atttatgcca gccagccaga
     4141 cgcagacgcg ccgagacaga acttaatggg cccgctaaca gcgcgatttg ctggtgaccc
     4201 aatgcgacca gatgctccac gcccagtcgc gtaccgtctt catgggagaa aataatactg
     4261 ttgatgggtg tctggtcaga gacatcaaga aataacgccg gaacattagt gcaggcagct
     4321 tccacagcaa tggcatcctg gtcatccagc ggatagttaa tgatcagccc actgacgcgt
     4381 tgcgcgagaa gattgtgcac cgccgcttta caggcttcga cgccgcttcg ttctaccatc
     4441 gacaccacca cgctggcacc cagttgatcg gcgcgagatt taatcgccgc gacaatttgc
     4501 gacggcgcgt gcagggccag actggaggtg gcaacgccaa tcagcaacga ctgtttgccc
     4561 gccagttgtt gtgccacgcg gttgggaatg taattcagct ccgccatcgc cgcttccact
     4621 ttttcccgcg ttttcgcaga aacgtggctg gcctggttca ccacgcggga aacggtctga
     4681 taagagacac cggcatactc tgcgacatcg tataacgtta ctggtttcac attcaccacc
     4741 ctgaattgac tctcttccgg gcgctatcat gccataccgc gaaaggtttt gcgccattcg
     4801 atggtgtccg ggatctcgac gctctccctt atgcgactcc tgcattagga agcagcccag
     4861 tagtaggttg aggccgttga gcaccgccgc cgcaaggaat ggtgcatgca aggagatggc
     4921 gcccaacagt cccccggcca cggggcctgc caccataccc acgccgaaac aagcgctcat
     4981 gagcccgaag tggcgagccc gatcttcccc atcggtgatg tcggcgatat aggcgccagc
     5041 aaccgcacct gtggcgccgg tgatgccggc cacgatgcgt ccggcgtaga ggatcgagat
     5101 cgatctcgat cccgcgaaat taatacgact cactataggg gaattgtgag cggataacaa
     5161 ttcccctcta gaaataattt tgtttaactt taagaaggag atatacatat gagcgataaa
     5221 attattcacc tgactgacga cagttttgac acggatgtac tcaaagcgga cggggcgatc
     5281 ctcgtcgatt tctgggcaga gtggtgcggt ccgtgcaaaa tgatcgcccc gattctggat
     5341 gaaatcgctg acgaatatca gggcaaactg accgttgcaa aactgaacat cgatcaaaac
     5401 cctggcactg cgccgaaata tggcatccgt ggtatcccga ctctgctgct gttcaaaaac
     5461 ggtgaagtgg cggcaaccaa agtgggtgca ctgtctaaag gtcagttgaa agagttcctc
     5521 gacgctaacc tggccggttc tggttctggc catatgcacc atcatcatca tcattcttct
     5581 ggtctggtgc cacgcggttc tggtatgaaa gaaaccgctg ctgctaaatt cgaacgccag
     5641 cacatggaca gcccagatct gggtaccgac gacgacgaca aggccatggc tgatatcgga
     5701 tccgcgctgg ataccaacta ttgctttagc agcaccgaaa aaaactgctg cgtgcgccag
     5761 ctgtatattg attttcgcaa agatctgggc tggaaatgga ttcatgaacc gaaaggctat
     5821 catgcgaact tttgcctggg cccgtgcccg tatatttgga gcctggatac ccagtatagc
     5881 aaagtgctgg cgctgtataa ccagcataac ccgggcgcga gcgcggcgcc gtgctgcgtg
     5941 ccgcaggcgc tggaaccgct gccgattgtg tattatgtgg gccgcaaacc gaaagtggaa
     6001 cagctgagca acatgattgt gcgcagctgc aaatgcagct gaagggaatt cgagctccgt
     6061 cgacaagctt gcggccgcac tcgagcacca ccaccaccac cactgagatc cggctgctaa
     6121 caaagcccga aaggaagctg agttggctgc tgccaccgct gagcaataac tagcataacc
     6181 ccttggggcc tctaaacggg tcttgagggg ttttttgctg aaaggaggaa ctatatccgg
     6241 at
//
