>Addgene plasmid #120361 | pET-32a(+)-TGFB1 | addgene full sequence | sequence record 234998 | Addgene NGS Result
TGGCGAATGGG
[124 nt withheld, positions 12-135]
C
[91 nt withheld, positions 137-227]
A
[49 nt withheld, positions 229-277]
CCTTTGACGTTGGAGTCCACGTTCTTTAATAGTGGACTCTTGTTCCAAACTGGAACAACACTCAACCCTA
TCTCGGTCTATTCTTTTGATTTATAAGGGATTTTGCCGATTTCGGCCTATTGGTTAAAAAATGAGCTGAT
TTAACAAAAATTTAACGCGAATTTTAACAAAATATTAACGCTTACAATTTAGGTGGCACTTTTCGGGGAA
ATGTGCGCGGAACCCCTATTTGTTTATTTTTCTAAATACATTCAAATATGTATCCGCTCATGAGACAATA
ACCCTGATAAATGCTTCAATAATATTGAAAAAGGAAGAGTATGAGTATTCAACATTTCCGTGTCGCCCTT
ATTCCCTTTTTTGCGGCATTTTGCCTTCCTGTTTTTGCTCACCCAGAAACGCTGGTGAAAGTAAAAGATG
CTGAAGATCAGTTGGGTGCACGAGTGGGTTACATCGAACTGGATCTCAACAGCGGTAAGATCCTTGAGAG
TTTTCGCCCCGAAGAACGTTTTCCAATGATGAGCACTTTTAAAGTTCTGCTATGTGGCGCGGTATTATCC
CGTATTGACGCCGGGCAAGAGCAACTCGGTCGCCGCATACACTATTCTCAGAATGACTTGGTTGAGTACT
CACCAGTCACAGAAAAGCATCTTACGGATGGCATGACAGTAAGAGAATTATGCAGTGCTGCCATAACCAT
GAGTGATAACACTGCGGCCAACTTACTTCTGACAACGATCGGAGGACCGAAGGAGCTAACCGCTTTTTTG
CACAACATGGGGGATCATGTAACTCGCCTTGATCGTTGGGAACCGGAGCTGAATGAAGCCATACCAAACG
ACGAGCGTGACACCACGATGCCTGCAGCAATGGCAACAACGTTGCGCAAACTATTAACTGGCGAACTACT
TACTCTAGCTTCCCGGCAACAATTAATAGACTGGATGGAGGCGGATAAAGTTGCAGGACCACTTCTGCGC
TCGGCCCTTCCGGCTGGCTGGTTTATTGCTGATAAATCTGGAGCCGGTGAGCGTGGGTCTCGCGGTATCA
TTGCAGCACTGGGGCCAGATGGTAAGCCCTCCCGTATCGTAGTTATCTACACGACGGGGAGTCAGGCAAC
TATGGATGAACGAAATAGACAGATCGCTGAGATAGGTGCCTCACTGATTAAGCATTGGTAACTGTCAGAC
CAAGTTTACTCATATATACTTTAGATTGATTTAAAACTTCATTTTTAATTTAAAAGGATCTAGGTGAAGA
TCCTTTTTGATAATCTCATGACCAAAATCCCTTAACGTGAGTTTTCGTTCCACTGAGCGTCAGACCCCGT
AGAAAAGATCAAAGGATCTTCTTGAGATCCTTTTTTTCTGCGCGTAATCTGCTGCTTGCAAACAAAAAAA
CCACCGCTACCAGCGGTGGTTTGTTTGCCGGATCAAGAGCTACCAACTCTTTTTCCGAAGGTAACTGGCT
TCAGCAGAGCGCAGATACCAAATACTGTCCTTCTAGTGTAGCCGTAGTTAGGCCACCACTTCAAGAACTC
TGTAGCACCGCCTACATACCTCGCTCTGCTAATCCTGTTACCAGTGGCTGCTGCCAGTGGCGATAAGTCG
TGTCTTACCGGGTTGGACTCAAGACGATAGTTACCGGATAAGGCGCAGCGGTCGGGCTGAACGGGGGGTT
CGTGCACACAGCCCAGCTTGGAGCGAACGACCTACACCGAACTGAGATACCTACAGCGTGAGCTATGAGA
AAGCGCCACGCTTCCCGAAGGGAGAAAGGCGGACAGGTATCCGGTAAGCGGCAGGGTCGGAACAGGAGAG
CGCACGAGGGAGCTTCCAGGGGGAAACGCCTGGTATCTTTATAGTCCTGTCGGGTTTCGCCACCTCTGAC
TTGAGCGTCGATTTTTGTGATGCTCGTCAGGGGGGCGGAGCCTATGGAAAAACGCCAGCAACGCGGCCTT
TTTACGGTTCCTGGCCTTTTGCTGGCCTTTTGCTCACATGTTCTTTCCTGCGTTATCCCCTGATTCTGTG
GATAACCGTATTACCGCCTTTGAGTGAGCTGATACCGCTCGCCGCAGCCGAACGACCGAGCGCAGCGAGT
CAGTGAGCGAGGAAGCGGAAGAGCGCCTGATGCGGTATTTTCTCCTTACGCATCTGTGCGGTATTTCACA
CCGCAATGGTGCACTCTCAGTACAATCTGCTCTGATGCCGCATAGTTAAGCCAGTATACACTCCGCTATC
GCTACGTGACTGGGTCATGGCTGCGCCCCGACACCCGCCAACACCCGCTGACGCGCCCTGACGGGCTTGT
CTGCTCCCGGCATCCGCTTACAGACAAGCTGTGACCGTCTCCGGGAGCTGCATGTGTCAGAGGTTTTCAC
CGTCATCACCGAAACGCGCGAGGCAGCTGCGGTAAAGCTCATCAGCGTGGTCGTGAAGCGATTCACAGAT
GTCTGCCTGTTCATCCGCGTCCAGCTCGTTGAGTTTCTCCAGAAGCGTTAATGTCTGGCTTCTGATAAAG
CGGGCCATGTTAAGGGCGGTTTTTTCCTGTTTGGTCACTGATGCCTCCGTGTAAGGGGGATTTCTGTTCA
TGGGGGTAATGATACCGATGAAACGAGAGAGGATGCTCACGATACGGGTTACTGATGATGAACATGCCCG
GTTACTGGAACGTTGTGAGGGTAAACAACTGGCGGTATGGATGCGGCGGGACCAGAGAAAAATCACTCAG
GGTCAATGCCAGCGCTTCGTTAATACAGATGTAGGTGTTCCACAGGGTAGCCAGCAGCATCCTGCGATGC
AGATCCGGAACATAATGGTGCAGGGCGCTGACTTCCGCGTTTCCAGACTTTACGAAACACGGAAACCGAA
GACCATTCATGTTGTTGCTCAGGTCGCAGACGTTTTGCAGCAGCAGTCGCTTCACGTTCGCTCGCGTATC
GGTGATTCATTCTGCTAACCAGTAAGGCAACCCCGCCAGCCTAGCCGGGTCCTCAACGACAGGAGCACGA
TCATGCGCACCCGTGGGGCCGCCATGCCGGCGATAATGGCCTGCTTCTCGCCGAAACGTTTGGTGGCGGG
ACCAGTGACGAAGGCTTGAGCGAGGGCGTGCAAGATTCCGAATACCGCAAGCGACAGGCCGATCATCGTC
GCGCTCCAGCGAAAGCGGTCCTCGCCGAAAATGACCCAGAGCGCTGCCGGCACCTGTCCTACGAGTTGCA
TGATAAAGAAGACAGTCATAAGTGCGGCGACGATAGTCATGCCCCGCGCCCACCGGAAGGAGCTGACTGG
GTTGAAGGCTCTCAAGGGCATCGGTCGAGATCCCGGTGCCTAATGAGTGAGCTAACTTACATTAATTGCG
TTGCGCTCACTGCCCGCTTTCCAGTCGGGAAACCTGTCGTGCCAGCTGCATTAATGAATCGGCCAACGCG
CGGGGAGAGGCGGTTTGCGTATTGGGCGCCAGGGTGGTTTTTCTTTTCACCAGTGAGACGGGCAACAGCT
GATTGCCCTTCACCGCCTGGCCCTGAGAGAGTTGCAGCAAGCGGTCCACGCTGGTTTGCCCCAGCAGGCG
AAAATCCTGTTTGATGGTGGTTAACGGCGGGATATAACATGAGCTGTCTTCGGTATCGTCGTATCCCACT
ACCGAGATGTCCGCACCAACGCGCAGCCCGGACTCGGTAATGGCGCGCATTGCGCCCAGCGCCATCTGAT
CGTTGGCAACCAGCATCGCAGTGGGAACGATGCCCTCATTCAGCATTTGCATGGTTTGTTGAAAACCGGA
CATGGCACTCCAGTCGCCTTCCCGTTCCGCTATCGGCTGAATTTGATTGCGAGTGAGATATTTATGCCAG
CCAGCCAGACGCAGACGCGCCGAGACAGAACTTAATGGGCCCGCTAACAGCGCGATTTGCTGGTGACCCA
ATGCGACCAGATGCTCCACGCCCAGTCGCGTACCGTCTTCATGGGAGAAAATAATACTGTTGATGGGTGT
CTGGTCAGAGACATCAAGAAATAACGCCGGAACATTAGTGCAGGCAGCTTCCACAGCAATGGCATCCTGG
TCATCCAGCGGATAGTTAATGATCAGCCCACTGACGCGTTGCGCGAGAAGATTGTGCACCGCCGCTTTAC
AGGCTTCGACGCCGCTTCGTTCTACCATCGACACCACCACGCTGGCACCCAGTTGATCGGCGCGAGATTT
AATCGCCGCGACAATTTGCGACGGCGCGTGCAGGGCCAGACTGGAGGTGGCAACGCCAATCAGCAACGAC
TGTTTGCCCGCCAGTTGTTGTGCCACGCGGTTGGGAATGTAATTCAGCTCCGCCATCGCCGCTTCCACTT
TTTCCCGCGTTTTCGCAGAAACGTGGCTGGCCTGGTTCACCACGCGGGAAACGGTCTGATAAGAGACACC
GGCATACTCTGCGACATCGTATAACGTTACTGGTTTCACATTCACCACCCTGAATTGACTCTCTTCCGGG
CGCTATCATGCCATACCGCGAAAGGTTTTGCGCCATTCGATGGTGTCCGGGATCTCGACGCTCTCCCTTA
TGCGACTCCTGCATTAGGAAGCAGCCCAGTAGTAGGTTGAGGCCGTTGAGCACCGCCGCCGCAAGGAATG
GTGCATGCAAGGAGATGGCGCCCAACAGTCCCCCGGCCACGGGGCCTGCCACCATACCCACGCCGAAACA
AGCGCTCATGAGCCCGAAGTGGCGAGCCCGATCTTCCCCATCGGTGATGTCGGCGATATAGGCGCCAGCA
ACCGCACCTGTGGCGCCGGTGATGCCGGCCACGATGCGTCCGGCGTAGAGGATCGAGATCGATCTCGATC
CCGCGAAATTAATACGACTCACTATAGGGGAATTGTGAGCGGATAACAATTCCCCTCTAGAAATAATTTT
GTTTAACTTTAAGAAGGAGATATACATATGAGCGATAAAATTATTCACCTGACTGACGACAGTTTTGACA
CGGATGTACTCAAAGCGGACGGGGCGATCCTCGTCGATTTCTGGGCAGAGTGGTGCGGTCCGTGCAAAAT
GATCGCCCCGATTCTGGATGAAATCGCTGACGAATATCAGGGCAAACTGACCGTTGCAAAACTGAACATC
GATCAAAACCCTGGCACTGCGCCGAAATATGGCATCCGTGGTATCCCGACTCTGCTGCTGTTCAAAAACG
GTGAAGTGGCGGCAACCAAAGTGGGTGCACTGTCTAAAGGTCAGTTGAAAGAGTTCCTCGACGCTAACCT
GGCCGGTTCTGGTTCTGGCCATATGCACCATCATCATCATCATTCTTCTGGTCTGGTGCCACGCGGTTCT
GGTATGAAAGAAACCGCTGCTGCTAAATTCGAACGCCAGCACATGGACAGCCCAGATCTGGGTACCGACG
ACGACGACAAGGCCATGGCTGATATCGGATCCGCGCTGGATACCAACTATTGCTTTAGCAGCACCGAAAA
AAACTGCTGCGTGCGCCAGCTGTATATTGATTTTCGCAAAGATCTGGGCTGGAAATGGATTCATGAACCG
AAAGGCTATCATGCGAACTTTTGCCTGGGCCCGTGCCCGTATATTTGGAGCCTGGATACCCAGTATAGCA
AAGTGCTGGCGCTGTATAACCAGCATAACCCGGGCGCGAGCGCGGCGCCGTGCTGCGTGCCGCAGGCGCT
GGAACCGCTGCCGATTGTGTATTATGTGGGCCGCAAACCGAAAGTGGAACAGCTGAGCAACATGATTGTG
CGCAGCTGCAAATGCAGCTGAGGGAATTCGAGCTCCGTCGACAAGCTTGCGGCCGCACTCGAGCACCACC
ACCACCACCACTGAGATCCGGCTGCTAACAAAGCCCGAAAGGAAGCTGAGTTGGCTGCTGCCACCGCTGA
GCAATAACTAGCATAACCCCTTGGGGCCTCTAAACGGGTCTTGAGGGGTTTTTTGCTGAAAGGAGGAACT
ATATCCGGAT
Features (pLannotate 1.2.2; 21 found; start..end, strand, type, name):
     12..440     +  rep_origin     f1 ori (sequence partly withheld): f1 bacteriophage origin of replication; arrow indicates direction of (+) strand synthesis
    493..597     +  promoter       AmpR promoter: bla
    598..1458    +  CDS            AmpR: β-lactamase; bla; confers resistance to ampicillin, carbenicillin, and related antibiotics
   1629..2217    +  rep_origin     ori: high-copy-number ColE1/pMB1/pBR322/pUC origin of replication
   2403..2542    -  misc_feature   bom: basis of mobility region from pBR322
   2644..2835    -  CDS            rop: Rop protein, which maintains plasmids at low copy number; rop
   2852..3232    +  CDS            YPB1_ECOLX: Protein predicted: Swiss-Prot protein existence level 4. From Escherichia coli.
   3304..3595    -  CDS            TcR (fragment): tetracycline efflux protein; tet; confers resistance to tetracycline
   3610..3631    -  protein_bind   CAP binding site: CAP binding activates transcription in the presence of cAMP. E. coli catabolite activator protein
   3644..4726    -  CDS            lacI: lac repressor; lacI; The lac repressor binds to the lac operator to inhibit transcription in E. coli. This inhibition can be relieved by adding lactose or isopropyl-β-D-thiogalactopyranoside (IPTG).
   4727..4804    -  promoter       lacI promoter: lacI
   4812..5091    -  CDS            TcR (fragment): tetracycline efflux protein; tet; confers resistance to tetracycline
   5117..5135    +  promoter       T7 promoter: promoter for bacteriophage T7 RNA polymerase
   5136..5160    +  protein_bind   lac operator: The lac repressor binds to the lac operator to inhibit transcription in E. coli. This inhibition can be relieved by adding lactose or isopropyl-β-D-thiogalactopyranoside (IPTG). lac repressor encoded by lacI
   5175..5197    +  RBS            RBS: efficient ribosome binding site from bacteriophage T7 gene 10 (Olins and Rangwala, 1989)
   5205..5531    +  CDS            TrxA: E. coli thioredoxin; trxA
   5604..5648    +  CDS            S-Tag: affinity and epitope tag derived from pancreatic ribonuclease A
   5700..6035    +  CDS            TGFB1 (fragment): TGFB1_BOVIN - Experimental evidence at protein level: Swiss-Prot protein existence level 1. [Transforming growth factor beta-1]: Multifunctional protein that regulates the growth and differentiation of various cell types and is involved in various processes, such as normal development, immune function, microglia function and responses to neurodegeneration (By similarity). Activation into mature form follows different steps: following cleavage of the proprotein in the Golgi apparatus, Latency- associated peptide (LAP) and Transforming growth factor beta-1 (TGF- beta-1) chains remain non-covalen
   6081..6098    +  CDS            9xHis (fragment): 9xHis affinity tag
   6108..6157    +  CDS            SET1 (fragment): solubility-enhancement tag derived from T7 phage gene 10B
   6165..6212    +  terminator     T7 terminator: transcription terminator for bacteriophage T7 RNA polymerase
