[The description below was written by a language model from this plasmid's Addgene catalogue record, the feature table of its GenBank file and pLannotate feature annotations shown in this document.]
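Description:
pET-32a(+)-TGFB1 is a bacterial expression plasmid built on the Novagen pET-32a(+) backbone for producing recombinant human TGF-β1 in E. coli strains carrying the DE3 lysogen, which supplies T7 RNA polymerase. It replicates from a ColE1/pBR322-type origin accompanied by the rop gene and bom region, carries an f1 origin, and is selected with ampicillin through the β-lactamase gene. The catalogue lists it as high copy, although rop normally moderates the copy number of pBR322-type replicons. Sequence-based annotation also picks up short tetracycline-resistance fragments, which are backbone remnants rather than a functional marker.

The payload is a 339 bp synthetic, E. coli codon-optimized sequence for TGFB1. Its size and the "mTGFB1" label suggest the mature growth factor domain rather than the full precursor, though the record does not say so explicitly. It was cloned between BamHI and EcoRI in the multiple cloning site. Transcription runs from a T7 promoter controlled by an adjacent lac operator, with plasmid-encoded lacI providing repression that IPTG relieves, and it ends at the T7 terminator. Translation starts at a T7 gene 10 ribosome binding site and yields a fusion protein. In order, this comprises thioredoxin (TrxA), which aids solubility, a 6xHis tag, a thrombin site, an S-tag and an enterokinase site, followed by TGFB1. The His and S tags allow affinity purification and detection, and the protease sites allow the fusion partner to be removed. A second 6xHis sequence lies downstream of the cloning site. The depositor's map draws the open reading frame through it, but the record does not confirm whether the insert carries its own stop codon.

The associated publication concerns low-cost, chemically defined culture of human iPSCs, consistent with in-house production of this growth factor as a medium component.
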