Addgene plasmid #120361: pET-32a(+)-TGFB1
Purpose: Produce human recombinant TGFB1 in DE3 cells
Depositing lab: Paul Burridge. Depositing organization: Northwestern University. Publication: Negligible-Cost and Weekend-Free Chemically Defined Human iPSC Culture. Kuo HH, Gao X, DeKeyser JM, Fetterman KA, Pinheiro EA, Weddle CJ, Fonoudi H, Orman MV, Romero-Tejeda M, Jouni M, Blancard M, Magdy T, Epting CL, George AL Jr, Burridge PW. Stem Cell Reports. 2020 Jan 9. pii: S2213-6711(19)30446-1. doi: 10.1016/j.stemcr.2019.12.007. PubMed 31928950.
Backbone
  Vector backbone: pET-32a (+)
  Backbone manufacturer: Novagen
  Backbone size w/o insert (bp): 5900
  Total vector size (bp): 6242
  Vector type: Bacterial Expression
Growth in bacteria
  Bacterial resistance: Ampicillin, 100 μg/mL
  Growth temperature: 37°C
  Growth strain: BL21 Star/DE3
  Copy number: High Copy
Gene/Insert
  Gene/Insert name: Transforming Growth Factor-β1 (alt name: TGFB1)
  Species: H. sapiens (human), Synthetic
  Insert size (bp): 339
  Mutation: Codon optimized for E. Coli production
  Entrez Gene: TGFB1 (a.k.a. CAEND1, CED, DPD1, IBDIMDE, LAP, TGF-beta1, TGFB, TGFbeta)
  Promoter: T7 Promoter
  Tag / fusion protein: 6x His (N terminal on insert); S-Tag (N terminal on insert)
  Cloning method: Restriction Enzyme; 5′ cloning site BamHI (unknown if destroyed); 3′ cloning site EcoRI (unknown if destroyed)
  Sequencing primers: 5′ taatacgactcactatagg; 3′ ctagcataaccccttggggcctctaaacgggtcttgaggggttttttg
Resource information
  A portion of this plasmid was derived from a plasmid made by: Printed sequence service from SGI
Terms and licenses: Academic/Nonprofit Terms; Industry Terms: Not Available to Industry
Depositor comments: Please visit https://www.biorxiv.org/content/10.1101/685503v2 for BioRxiv preprint
How to cite: pET-32a(+)-TGFB1 was a gift from Paul Burridge (Addgene plasmid # 120361 ; http://n2t.net/addgene:120361 ; RRID:Addgene_120361)
